>Addgene plasmid #244165 | pLentiX1-CAG-mRuby2-HRAS(G12V) | addgene full sequence | sequence record 488733 | Addgene NGS Result
TTAACGCTTACAATTTAGGTGGCACTTTTCGGGGAAATGTGCGCGGAACCCCTATTTGTTTATTTTTCTA
AATACATTCAAATATGTATCCGCTCATGAGACAATAACCCTGATAAATGCTTCAATAATATTGAAAAAGG
AAGAGTATGAGTATTCAACATTTCCGTGTCGCCCTTATTCCCTTTTTTGCGGCATTTTGCCTTCCTGTTT
TTGCTCACCCAGAAACGCTGGTGAAAGTAAAAGATGCTGAAGATCAGTTGGGTGCACGAGTGGGTTACAT
CGAACTGGATCTCAACAGCGGTAAGATCCTTGAGAGTTTTCGCCCCGAAGAACGTTTTCCAATGATGAGC
ACTTTTAAAGTTCTGCTATGTGGCGCGGTATTATCCCGTATTGACGCCGGGCAAGAGCAACTCGGTCGCC
GCATACACTATTCTCAGAATGACTTGGTTGAGTACTCACCAGTCACAGAAAAGCATCTTACGGATGGCAT
GACAGTAAGAGAATTATGCAGTGCTGCCATAACCATGAGTGATAACACTGCGGCCAACTTACTTCTGACA
ACGATCGGAGGACCGAAGGAGCTAACCGCTTTTTTGCACAACATGGGGGATCATGTAACTCGCCTTGATC
GTTGGGAACCGGAGCTGAATGAAGCCATACCAAACGACGAGCGTGACACCACGATGCCTGTAGCAATGGC
AACAACGTTGCGCAAACTATTAACTGGCGAACTACTTACTCTAGCTTCCCGGCAACAATTAATAGACTGG
ATGGAGGCGGATAAAGTTGCAGGACCACTTCTGCGCTCGGCCCTTCCGGCTGGCTGGTTTATTGCTGATA
AATCTGGAGCCGGTGAGCGTGGGTCTCGCGGTATCATTGCAGCACTGGGGCCAGATGGTAAGCCCTCCCG
TATCGTAGTTATCTACACGACGGGGAGTCAGGCAACTATGGATGAACGAAATAGACAGATCGCTGAGATA
GGTGCCTCACTGATTAAGCATTGGTAACTGTCAGACCAAGTTTACTCATATATACTTTAGATTGATTTAA
AACTTCATTTTTAATTTAAAAGGATCTAGGTGAAGATCCTTTTTGATAATCTCATGACCAAAATCCCTTA
ACGTGAGTTTTCGTTCCACTGAGCGTCAGACCCCGTAGAAAAGATCAAAGGATCTTCTTGAGATCCTTTT
TTTCTGCGCGTAATCTGCTGCTTGCAAACAAAAAAACCACCGCTACCAGCGGTGGTTTGTTTGCCGGATC
AAGAGCTACCAACTCTTTTTCCGAAGGTAACTGGCTTCAGCAGAGCGCAGATACCAAATACTGTTCTTCT
AGTGTAGCCGTAGTTAGGCCACCACTTCAAGAACTCTGTAGCACCGCCTACATACCTCGCTCTGCTAATC
CTGTTACCAGTGGCTGCTGCCAGTGGCGATAAGTCGTGTCTTACCGGGTTGGACTCAAGACGATAGTTAC
CGGATAAGGCGCAGCGGTCGGGCTGAACGGGGGGTTCGTGCACACAGCCCAGCTTGGAGCGAACGACCTA
CACCGAACTGAGATACCTACAGCGTGAGCTATGAGAAAGCGCCACGCTTCCCGAAGGGAGAAAGGCGGAC
AGGTATCCGGTAAGCGGCAGGGTCGGAACAGGAGAGCGCACGAGGGAGCTTCCAGGGGGAAACGCCTGGT
ATCTTTATAGTCCTGTCGGGTTTCGCCACCTCTGACTTGAGCGTCGATTTTTGTGATGCTCGTCAGGGGG
GCGGAGCCTATGGAAAAACGCCAGCAACGCGGCCTTTTTACGGTTCCTGGCCTTTTGCTGGCCTTTTGCT
CACATGTTCTTTCCTGCGTTATCCCCTGATTCTGTGGATAACCGTATTACCGCCTTTGAGTGAGCTGATA
CCGCTCGCCGCAGCCGAACGACCGAGCGCAGCGAGTCAGTGAGCGAGGAAGCGGAAGAGCGCCCAATACG
CAAACCGCCTCTCCCCGCGCGTTGGCCGATTCATTAATGCAGCTGGCACGACAGGTTTCCCGACTGGAAA
GCGGGCAGTGAGCGCAACGCAATTAATGTGAGTTAGCTCACTCATTAGGCACCCCAGGCTTTACACTTTA
TGCTTCCGGCTCGTATGTTGTGTGGAATTGTGAGCGGATAACAATTTCACACAGGAAACAGCTATGACCA
TGATTACGCCAAGCGCGCAATTAACCCTCACTAAAGGGAACAAAAGCTGGAGCTGCAAGCTTAATGTAGT
CTTATGCAATACTCTTGTAGTCTTGCAACATGGTAACGATGAGTTAGCAACATGCCTTACAAGGAGAGAA
AAAGCACCGTGCATGCCGATTGGTGGAAGTAAGGTGGTACGATCGTGCCTTATTAGGAAGGCAACAGACG
GGTCTGACATGGATTGGACGAACCACTGAATTGCCGCATTGCAGAGATATTGTATTTAAGTGCCTAGCTC
GATACATAAACGGGTCTCTCTGGTTAGACCAGATCTGAGCCTGGGAGCTCTCTGGCTAACTAGGGAACCC
ACTGCTTAAGCCTCAATAAAGCTTGCCTTGAGTGCTTCAAGTAGTGTGTGCCCGTCTGTTGTGTGACTCT
GGTAACTAGAGATCCCTCAGACCCTTTTAGTCAGTGTGGAAAATCTCTAGCAGTGGCGCCCGAACAGGGA
CTTGAAAGCGAAAGGGAAACCAGAGGAGCTCTCTCGACGCAGGACTCGGCTTGCTGAAGCGCGCACGGCA
AGAGGCGAGGGGCGGCGACTGGTGAGTACGCCAAAAATTTTGACTAGCGGAGGCTAGAAGGAGAGAGATG
GGTGCGAGAGCGTCAGTATTAAGCGGGGGAGAATTAGATCGCGATGGGAAAAAATTCGGTTAAGGCCAGG
GGGAAAGAAAAAATATAAATTAAAACATATAGTATGGGCAAGCAGGGAGCTAGAACGATTCGCAGTTAAT
CCTGGCCTGTTAGAAACATCAGAAGGCTGTAGACAAATACTGGGACAGCTACAACCATCCCTTCAGACAG
GATCAGAAGAACTTAGATCATTATATAATACAGTAGCAACCCTCTATTGTGTGCATCAAAGGATAGAGAT
AAAAGACACCAAGGAAGCTTTAGACAAGATAGAGGAAGAGCAAAACAAAAGTAAGACCACCGCACAGCAA
GCGGCCGCTGATCTTCAGACCTGGAGGAGGAGATATGAGGGACAATTGGAGAAGTGAATTATATAAATAT
AAAGTAGTAAAAATTGAACCATTAGGAGTAGCACCCACCAAGGCAAAGAGAAGAGTGGTGCAGAGAGAAA
AAAGAGCAGTGGGAATAGGAGCTTTGTTCCTTGGGTTCTTGGGAGCAGCAGGAAGCACTATGGGCGCAGC
GTCAATGACGCTGACGGTACAGGCCAGACAATTATTGTCTGGTATAGTGCAGCAGCAGAACAATTTGCTG
AGGGCTATTGAGGCGCAACAGCATCTGTTGCAACTCACAGTCTGGGGCATCAAGCAGCTCCAGGCAAGAA
TCCTGGCTGTGGAAAGATACCTAAAGGATCAACAGCTCCTGGGGATTTGGGGTTGCTCTGGAAAACTCAT
TTGCACCACTGCTGTGCCTTGGAATGCTAGTTGGAGTAATAAATCTCTGGAACAGATTTGGAATCACACG
ACCTGGATGGAGTGGGACAGAGAAATTAACAATTACACAAGCTTAATACACTCCTTAATTGAAGAATCGC
AAAACCAGCAAGAAAAGAATGAACAAGAATTATTGGAATTAGATAAATGGGCAAGTTTGTGGAATTGGTT
TAACATAACAAATTGGCTGTGGTATATAAAATTATTCATAATGATAGTAGGAGGCTTGGTAGGTTTAAGA
ATAGTTTTTGCTGTACTTTCTATAGTGAATAGAGTTAGGCAGGGATATTCACCATTATCGTTTCAGACCC
ACCTCCCAACCCCGAGGGGACCCGACAGGCCCGAAGGAATAGAAGAAGAAGGTGGAGAGAGAGACAGAGA
CAGATCCATTCGATTAGTGAACGGATCTCGACGGTATCGGTTAACTTTTAAAAGAAAAGGGGGGATTGGG
GGGTACAGTGCAGGGGAAAGAATAGTAGACATAATAGCAACAGACATACAAACTAAAGAATTACAAAAAC
AAATTACAAAATTCAAAATTTTATCGTCCAGTGTGGTGGCTACTCATAGCAGGTGCCACTAGTGGAGTTC
CGACAAGTTTGTACAAAAAAGCAGGCTCCACCATGGGAACCAATTCAGTCGACTGGATCCGGTACTACTA
CTAGTTATTAATAGTAATCAATTACGGGGTCATTAGTTCATAGCCCATATATGGAGTTCCGCGTTACATA
ACTTACGGTAAATGGCCCGCCTGGCTGACCGCCCAACGACCCCCGCCCATTGACGTCAATAATGACGTAT
GTTCCCATAGTAACGCCAATAGGGACTTTCCATTGACGTCAATGGGTGGAGTATTTACGGTAAACTGCCC
ACTTGGCAGTACATCAAGTGTATCATATGCCAAGTACGCCCCCTATTGACGTCAATGACGGTAAATGGCC
CGCCTGGCATTATGCCCAGTACATGACCTTATGGGACTTTCCTACTTGGCAGTACATCTACGTATTAGTC
ATCGCTATTACCATGGTCGAGGTGAGCCCCACGTTCTGCTTCACTCTCCCCATCTCCCCCCCCTCCCCAC
CCCCAATTTTGTATTTATTTATTTTTTAATTATTTTGTGCAGCGATGGGGGCGGGGGGGGGGGGGGGCGC
GCGCCAGGCGGGGCGGGGCGGGGCGAGGGGCGGGGCGGGGCGAGGCGGAGAGGTGCGGCGGCAGCCAATC
AGAGCGGCGCGCTCCGAAAGTTTCCTTTTATGGCGAGGCGGCGGCGGCGGCGGCCCTATAAAAAGCGAAG
CGCGCGGCGGGCGGGAGTCGCTGCGCGCTGCCTTCGCCCCGTGCCCCGCTCCGCCGCCGCCTCGCGCCGC
CCGCCCCGGCTCTGACTGACCGCGTTACTCCCACAGGTGAGCGGGCGGGACGGCCCTTCTCCTCCGGGCT
GTAATTAGCGCTTGGTTTAATGACGGCTTGTTTCTTTTCTGTGGCTGCGTGAAAGCCTTGAGGGGCTCCG
GGAGGGCCCTTTGTGCGGGGGGAGCGGCTCGGGGGGTGCGTGCGTGTGTGTGTGCGTGGGGAGCGCCGCG
TGCGGCTCCGCGCTGCCCGGCGGCTGTGAGCGCTGCGGGCGCGGCGCGGGGCTTTGTGCGCTCCGCAGTG
TGCGCGAGGGGAGCGCGGCCGGGGGCGGTGCCCCGCGGTGCGGGGGGGGCTGCGAGGGGAACAAAGGCTG
CGTGCGGGGTGTGTGCGTGGGGGGGTGAGCAGGGGGTGTGGGCGCGTCGGTCGGGCTGCAACCCCCCCTG
CACCCCCCTCCCCGAGTTGCTGAGCACGGCCCGGCTTCGGGTGCGGGGCTCCGTACGGGGCGTGGCGCGG
GGCTCGCCGTGCCGGGCGGGGGGTGGCGGCAGGTGGGGGTGCCGGGCGGGGCGGGGCCGCCTCGGGCCGG
GGAGGGCTCGGGGGAGGGGCGCGGCGGCCCCCGGAGCGCCGGCGGCTGTCGAGGCGCGGCGAGCCGCAGC
CATTGCCTTTTATGGTAATCGTGCGAGAGGGCGCAGGGACTTCCTTTGTCCCAAATCTGTGCGGAGCCGA
AATCTGGGAGGCGCCGCCGCACCCCCTCTAGCGGGCGCGGGGCGAAGCGGTGCGGCGCCGGCAGGAAGGA
AATGGGCGGGGAGGGCCTTCGTGCGTCGCCGCGCCGCCGTCCCCTTCTCCCTCTCCAGCCTCGGGGCTGT
CCGCGGGGGGACGGCTGCCTTCGGGGGGGACGGGGCAGGGCGGGGTTCGGCTTCTGGCGTGTGACCGGCG
GCTCTAGAGCCTCTGCTAACCATGTTCATGCCTTCTTCTTTTTCCTACAGCTCCTGGGCAACGTGCTGGT
TATTGTGCTGTCTCATCATTTTGGCAAAAATGGCCACCATGGTGTCTAAGGGCGAAGAGCTGATCAAGGA
AAATATGCGTATGAAGGTGGTCATGGAAGGTTCGGTCAACGGCCACCAATTCAAATGCACAGGTGAAGGA
GAAGGCAATCCGTACATGGGAACTCAAACCATGAGGATCAAAGTCATCGAGGGAGGACCCCTGCCATTTG
CCTTTGACATTCTTGCCACGTCGTTCATGTATGGCAGCCGTACTTTTATCAAGTACCCGAAAGGCATTCC
TGATTTCTTTAAACAGTCCTTTCCTGAGGGTTTTACTTGGGAAAGAGTTACGAGATACGAAGATGGTGGA
GTCGTCACCGTCATGCAGGACACCAGCCTTGAGGATGGCTGTCTCGTTTACCACGTCCAAGTCAGAGGGG
TAAACTTTCCCTCCAATGGTCCCGTGATGCAGAAGAAGACCAAGGGTTGGGAGCCTAATACAGAGATGAT
GTATCCAGCAGATGGTGGTCTGAGGGGATACACTCATATGGCACTGAAAGTTGATGGTGGTGGCCATCTG
TCTTGCTCTTTCGTAACAACTTACAGGTCAAAAAAGACCGTCGGGAACATCAAGATGCCCGGTATCCATG
CCGTTGATCACCGCCTGGAAAGGTTAGAGGAAAGTGACAATGAAATGTTCGTAGTACAACGCGAACACGC
AGTTGCCAAGTTCGCCGGGCTTGGTGGTGGGATGGACGAGCTGTACAAGGGTGGTGGGGGAAGCGGAGGA
GGAGGTTCGATGACCGAATACAAGCTGGTGGTGGTGGGCGCCGTCGGTGTGGGCAAGAGTGCGCTGACCA
TCCAGCTGATCCAGAACCATTTTGTGGACGAATACGACCCCACTATAGAGGATTCCTACCGGAAGCAGGT
GGTCATTGATGGGGAGACGTGCCTGTTGGACATCCTGGATACCGCCGGCCAGGAGGAGTACAGCGCCATG
CGGGACCAGTACATGCGCACCGGGGAGGGCTTCCTGTGTGTGTTTGCCATCAACAACACCAAGTCTTTTG
AGGACATCCACCAGTACAGGGAGCAGATCAAACGGGTGAAGGACTCGGATGACGTGCCCATGGTGCTGGT
GGGGAACAAGTGTGACCTGGCTGCACGCACTGTGGAATCTCGGCAGGCTCAGGACCTCGCCCGAAGCTAC
GGCATCCCCTACATCGAGACCTCGGCCAAGACCCGGCAGGGAGTGGAGGATGCCTTCTACACGTTGGTGC
GTGAGATCCGGCAGCACAAGCTGCGGAAGCTGAACCCTCCTGATGAGAGTGGCCCCGGCTGCATGAGCTG
CAAGTGTGTGCTCTCCTAACAACGCCGATAATCAACCTCTGGATTACAAAATTTGTGAAAGATTGACTGG
TATTCTTAACTATGTTGCTCCTTTTACGCTATGTGGATACGCTGCTTTAATGCCTTTGTATCATGCTATT
GCTTCCCGTATGGCTTTCATTTTCTCCTCCTTGTATAAATCCTGGTTGCTGTCTCTTTATGAGGAGTTGT
GGCCCGTTGTCAGGCAACGTGGCGTGGTGTGCACTGTGTTTGCTGACGCAACCCCCACTGGTTGGGGCAT
TGCCACCACCTGTCAGCTCCTTTCCGGGACTTTCGCTTTCCCCCTCCCTATTGCCACGGCGGAACTCATC
GCCGCCTGCCTTGCCCGCTGCTGGACAGGGGCTCGGCTGTTGGGCACTGACAATTCCGTGGTGTTGTCGG
GGAAATCATCGTCCTTTCCTTGGCTGCTCGCCTGTGTTGCCACCTGGATTCTGCGCGGGACGTCCTTCTG
CTACGTCCCTTCGGCCCTCAATCCAGCGGACCTTCCTTCCCGCGGCCTGCTGCCGGCTCTGCGGCCTCTT
CCGCGTCTTCGCCTTCGCCCTCAGACGAGTCGGATCTCCCTTTGGGCCGCCTCCCCGCCGCTGATATCTA
GACCCAGCTTTCTTGTACAAAGTGGTCACCTGCTATGCGCTGATATAGGGCCCGGTACCTTTAAGACCAA
TGACTTACAAGGCAGCTGTAGATCTTAGCCACTTTTTAAAAGAAAAGGGGGGACTGGAAGGGCTAGCTCA
CTCCCAACGAAGACAAGATCTGCTTTTTGCTTGTACTGGGTCTCTCTGGTTAGACCAGATCTGAGCCTGG
GAGCTCTCTGGCTAACTAGGGAACCCACTGCTTAAGCCTCAATAAAGCTTGCCTTGAGTGCTTCAAGTAG
TGTGTGCCCGTCTGTTGTGTGACTCTGGTAACTAGAGATCCCTCAGACCCTTTTAGTCAGTGTGGAAAAT
CTCTAGCAGTAGTAGTTCATGTCATCTTATTATTCAGTATTTATAACTTGCAAAGAAATGAATATCAGAG
AGTGAGAGGAACTTGTTTATTGCAGCTTATAATGGTTACAAATAAAGCAATAGCATCACAAATTTCACAA
ATAAAGCATTTTTTTCACTGCATTCTAGTTGTGGTTTGTCCAAACTCATCAATGTATCTTATCATGTCTG
GCTCTAGCTATCCCGCCCCTAACTCCGCCCATCCCGCCCCTAACTCCGCCCAGTTCCGCCCATTCTCCGC
CCCATGGCTGACTAATTTTTTTTATTTATGCAGAGGCCGAGGCCGCCTCGGCCTCTGAGCTATTCCAGAA
GTAGTGAGGAGGCTTTTTTGGAGGCCTAGGGACGTACCCAATTCGCCCTATAGTGAGTCGTATTACGCGC
GCTCACTGGCCGTCGTTTTACAACGTCGTGACTGGGAAAACCCTGGCGTTACCCAACTTAATCGCCTTGC
AGCACATCCCCCTTTCGCCAGCTGGCGTAATAGCGAAGAGGCCCGCACCGATCGCCCTTCCCAACAGTTG
CGCAGCCTGAATGGCGAATGGG
[124 nt withheld, positions 8843-8966]
C
[91 nt withheld, positions 8968-9058]
A
[49 nt withheld, positions 9060-9108]
CCTTTGACGTTGGAGTCCACGTTCTTT
[37 nt withheld, positions 9136-9172]
ACCCTATCTCGGTCTATTCTTTTGATTTATAAGGGATTTTGCCGATTTCGGCCTATTGGTTAAAAAATGA
GCTGATTTAACAAAAATTTAACGCGAATTTTAACAAAATA
Features (pLannotate 1.2.2; 30 found; start..end, strand, type, name):
     42..146     +  promoter       AmpR promoter: bla
    147..1007    +  CDS            AmpR: β-lactamase; bla; confers resistance to ampicillin, carbenicillin, and related antibiotics
   1178..1766    +  rep_origin     ori: high-copy-number ColE1/pMB1/pBR322/pUC origin of replication
   1949..2041    +  CDS            lacI (fragment): lac repressor; lacI; The lac repressor binds to the lac operator to inhibit transcription in E. coli. This inhibition can be relieved by adding lactose or isopropyl-β-D-thiogalactopyranoside (IPTG).
   2054..2075    +  protein_bind   CAP binding site: CAP binding activates transcription in the presence of cAMP. E. coli catabolite activator protein
   2090..2120    +  promoter       lac promoter: promoter for the E. coli lac operon
   2128..2144    +  protein_bind   lac operator: The lac repressor binds to the lac operator to inhibit transcription in E. coli. This inhibition can be relieved by adding lactose or isopropyl-β-D-thiogalactopyranoside (IPTG). lac repressor encoded by lacI
   2189..2207    +  promoter       T3 promoter: promoter for bacteriophage T3 RNA polymerase
   2235..2461    +  promoter       RSV promoter: Rous sarcoma virus enhancer/promoter
   2462..2642    +  LTR            5' LTR (truncated): truncated 5' long terminal repeat (LTR) from HIV-1
   2689..2814    +  misc_feature   HIV-1 Ψ: packaging signal of human immunodeficiency virus type 1
   2798..3161    +  CDS            HIV-1 gag (fragment): gag protein from human immunodeficiency virus 1; gag
   3307..3540    +  misc_feature   RRE: The Rev response element (RRE) of HIV-1 allows for Rev-dependent mRNA export from the nucleus to the cytoplasm.
   3917..4017    +  CDS            Rev (fragment): human immunodeficiency virus 1 (HIV-1) Rev protein; rev; enhances nuclear export of unspliced and incompletely spliced viral mRNAs
   4036..4152    +  misc_feature   cPPT/CTS: central polypurine tract and central termination sequence of HIV-1
   4203..4227    +  protein_bind   attB1: mutant version of attB; recombination site for the Gateway® BP reaction BP Clonase™
   4332..4635    +  enhancer       CMV enhancer: human cytomegalovirus immediate early enhancer
   4637..4913    +  promoter       chicken β-actin promoter: No description available
   4914..5930    +  intron         chimeric intron: chimera between introns from chicken β-actin and rabbit β-globin
   5989..6699    +  CDS            mRuby2: mRuby2 is a basic (constitutively fluorescent) red fluorescent protein published in 2012, derived from Entacmaea quadricolor. It has moderate acid sensitivity.
   6730..7297    +  CDS            H-Ras (G12V) (fragment): human oncoprotein generated by the G12V mutation in the small GTPase H-Ras
   7310..7898    +  misc_feature   WPRE: woodchuck hepatitis virus posttranscriptional regulatory element
   7912..7936    -  protein_bind   attB2: mutant version of attB; recombination site for the Gateway® BP reaction BP Clonase™
   7965..8102    +  CDS            nef (fragment): NEF_HV1LA - Experimental evidence at protein level: Swiss-Prot protein existence level 1. Extracellular Nef protein targets CD4(+) T-lymphocytes for apoptosis by interacting with CXCR4 surface receptors. From Human immunodeficiency virus type 1 group M subtype B (isolate Lai) (HIV-1).
   8088..8268    +  LTR            5' LTR (truncated): truncated 5' long terminal repeat (LTR) from HIV-1
   8340..8461    +  polyA_signal   SV40 poly(A) signal: SV40 polyadenylation signal
   8501..8636    +  rep_origin     SV40 ori: SV40 origin of replication
   8657..8675    -  promoter       T7 promoter: promoter for bacteriophage T7 RNA polymerase
   8683..8838    +  CDS            lacZα (fragment): LacZα fragment of β-galactosidase; lacZ fragment
   8843..9271    +  rep_origin     f1 ori (sequence partly withheld): f1 bacteriophage origin of replication; arrow indicates direction of (+) strand synthesis
