[The description below was written by a language model from this plasmid's Addgene catalogue record and pLannotate feature annotations shown in this document.]
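Description:
pLentiX1-CAG-mRuby2-HRAS(G12V) is a lentiviral transfer plasmid of about 9.3 kb, built on the pLentiX1 backbone for expression in mammalian cells. It is maintained in E. coli through a high-copy ColE1/pUC-type origin and an ampicillin resistance gene (β-lactamase), and it also carries an f1 origin and remnants of a lac/lacZα cloning region. The viral portion has the layout typical of a third-generation HIV-1 vector. An RSV promoter drives a truncated 5' LTR, followed by the Ψ packaging signal with a partial gag sequence, the Rev response element for Rev-dependent nuclear export of the genomic RNA, and the cPPT/CTS element. A second truncated LTR lies downstream, followed by an SV40 polyadenylation signal and SV40 origin. No mammalian drug-selection marker is annotated, so the fluorescent tag is the only annotated means of identifying transduced cells.

The expression cassette sits between attB1 and attB2 sites, which indicates it was assembled by Gateway recombination. It uses the CAG promoter (CMV enhancer, chicken β-actin promoter and a chimeric β-actin/β-globin intron) for strong constitutive transcription. The 1,311 bp insert encodes the red fluorescent protein mRuby2 placed upstream of human HRAS carrying the G12V substitution, a well-known oncogenic, constitutively active form of this small GTPase. A WPRE follows the coding sequence to enhance transcript stability and expression. The N-terminal mRuby2 allows the level of the mutant Ras protein to be read out by fluorescence. The stated purpose is lentiviral expression of the fusion, and the associated study concerns how MAPK signalling levels affect cell-fate programming.
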