Addgene plasmid #244165: pLentiX1-CAG-mRuby2-HRAS(G12V)
Purpose: Lentiviral expression of mRuby2-HRAS(G12V)
Depositing lab: Kate Galloway. Depositing organization: Massachusetts Institute of Technology. Publication: Chemogenetic tuning reveals optimal MAPK signaling for cell-fate programming. Lende-Dorn BA, Atkinson JC, Bae Y, Galloway KE. Cell Rep. 2025 Sep 23;44(9):116226. doi: 10.1016/j.celrep.2025.116226. Epub 2025 Sep 4. PubMed 40913769.
Backbone
  Vector backbone: pLentiX1
  Backbone manufacturer: Addgene #17297
  Total vector size (bp): 9283
  Vector type: Mammalian Expression, Lentiviral
Growth in bacteria
  Bacterial resistance: Ampicillin, 100 μg/mL
  Growth temperature: 30°C
  Growth strain: NEB Stable
  Copy number: High Copy
Gene/Insert
  Gene/Insert name: mRuby2-HRAS(G12V)
  Species: H. sapiens (human)
  Insert size (bp): 1311
  Mutation: G12V
  Entrez Gene: HRAS (a.k.a. C-BAS/HAS, C-H-RAS, C-HA-RAS1, CTLO, H-RASIDX, HAMSV, HRAS1, RASH1, p21ras)
Terms and licenses: Academic/Nonprofit Terms; Industry Terms: Not Available to Industry
Depositor comments: Please visit https://doi.org/10.1101/2024.12.19.629350 for bioRxiv preprint.
How to cite: pLentiX1-CAG-mRuby2-HRAS(G12V) was a gift from Kate Galloway (Addgene plasmid # 244165 ; http://n2t.net/addgene:244165 ; RRID:Addgene_244165)
